>Addgene plasmid #65350 | pKMV-VioD | depositor full sequence | sequence record 110583 | Full Sequence
GCCACCTGACGTCTAAGAAACCATTATTATCATGACATTAACCTATAAAAATAGGCGTATCACGAGGCCC
TTTCGTTGTAAAACGACGGCCAGTCGTCTCGATCCGCAGTGTCTTGCGTCTCTGATGAAAATCTTGGTTA
TCGGTGCTGGTCCAGCTGGTTTGGTTTTCGCTTCTCAATTGAAGCAAGCTAGACCATTGTGGGCTATCGA
CATCGTTGAAAAGAACGACGAACAAGAAGTTTTGGGTTGGGGTGTTGTTTTGCCAGGTAGACCAGGTCAA
CACCCAGCTAACCCATTGTCTTACTTGGACGCTCCAGAAAGATTGAACCCACAATTCTTGGAAGACTTCA
AGTTGGTTCACCACAACGAACCATCTTTGATGTCTACCGGTGTTTTGTTGTGTGGTGTTGAAAGAAGAGG
TTTGGTTCACGCTTTGAGAGACAAGTGTCGATCTCAAGGTATCGCTATCAGATTCGAATCTCCATTGTTG
GAACACGGTGAATTGCCATTGGCTGACTACGACTTGGTTGTTTTGGCTAACGGTGTTAACCACAAGACCG
CTCACTTCACCGAGGCTTTGGTTCCACAAGTTGACTACGGTAGAAACAAGTACATCTGGTACGGAACCTC
TCAATTGTTCGACCAAATGAACTTGGTTTTCAGAACCCACGGTAAGGACATCTTCATCGCTCACGCTTAC
AAGTACTCTGACACCATGTCTACCTTCATCGTTGAATGTTCTGAAGAAACCTACGCTAGAGCTAGATTGG
GTGAAATGTCTGAAGAGGCTTCTGCTGAATACGTTGCTAAGGTTTTCCAAGCTGAATTGGGTGGTCACGG
TTTGGTTTCTCAACCAGGTTTGGGTTGGAGAAACTTCATGACCTTGTCTCACGACAGATGTCACGACGGT
AAGTTGGTTTTGTTGGGTGACGCTTTGCAATCTGGTCACTTCTCTATCGGTCACGGAACCACAATGGCTG
TTGTTGTTGCTCAATTGTTGGTTAAGGCTTTGTGTACCGAAGACGGTGTTCCAGCTGCTTTGAAGAGATT
CGAAGAAAGAGCTTTGCCATTGGTTCAATTGTTCAGAGGTCACGCTGACAACAGTAGAGTTTGGTTCGAA
ACCGTTGAAGAAAGAATGCACTTGTCTTCTGCTGAGTTCGTTCAATCTTTCGACGCTAGAAGAAAGTCTT
TGCCACCAATGCCAGAGGCTTTGGCTCAAAACTTGAGATACGCTTTGCAAAGATAGCAGAGACGGAGTCA
CTGCCAACCGAGACGGTCATAGCTGTTTCCTGTGTGCCGCTTCCTCGCTCACTGACTCGCTGCGCTCGGT
CGTTCGGCTGCGGCGAGCGGTATCAGCTCACTCAAAGGCGGTAATACGGTTACCCACAGAATCAGGGGAT
AACGCAGGAAAGAACATGTGAGCAAAAGGCCAGCAAAAGGCCAGGAACCGTAAAAAGGCCGCGTTGCTGG
CGTTTTTCCATAGGCTCCGCCCCCCTGACGAGCATCACAAAAATCGACGCTCAAGTCAGAGGTGGCGAAA
CCCGACAGGACTATAAAGATACCAGGCGTTTCCCCCTGGAAGCTCCCTCGTGCGCTCTCCTGTTCCGACC
CTGCCGCTTACCGGATACCTGTCCGCCTTTCTCCCTTCGGGAAGCGTGGCGCTTTCTCATAGCTCACGCT
GTAGGTATCTCAGTTCGGTGTAGGTCGTTCGCTCCAAGCTGGGCTGTGTGCACGAACCCCCCGTTCAGCC
CGACCGCTGCGCCTTATCCGGTAACTATCGTCTTGAGTCCAACCCGGTAAGACACGACTTATCGCCACTG
GCAGCAGCCACTGGTAACAGGATTAGCAGAGCGAGGTATGTAGGCGGTGCTACAGAGTTCTTGAAGTGGT
GGCCTAACTACGGCTACACTAGAAGGACAGTATTTGGTATCTGCGCTCTGCTGAAGCCAGTTACCTTCGG
AAAAAGAGTTGGTAGCTCTTGATCCGGCAAACAAACCACCGCTGGTAGCGGTGGTTTTTTTGTTTGCAAG
CAGCAGATTACGCGCAGAAAAAAAGGATCTCAAGAAGATCCTTTGATCTTTTCTACGGGGTCTGACGCTC
AGTGGAACGAAAACTCACGTTAAGGGATTTTGGTCATGAGATTATCAAAAAGGATCTTCACCTAGATCCT
TTTAAATTAAAAATGAAGTTTTAAATCAATCTAAAGTATATATGAGTAAACTTGGTCTGACAGTTAGAAA
AACTCATCGAGCATCAAATGAAACTGCAATTTATTCATATCAGGATTATCAATACCATATTTTTGAAAAA
GCCGTTTCTGTAATGAAGGAGAAAACTCACCGAGGCAGTTCCATAGGATGGCAAGATCCTGGTATCGGTC
TGCGATTCCGACTCGTCCAACATCAATACAACCTATTAATTTCCCCTCGTCAAAAATAAGGTTATCAAGT
GAGAAATCACCATGAGTGACGACTGAATCCGGTGAGAATGGCAAAAGTTTATGCATTTCTTTCCAGACTT
GTTCAACAGGCCAGCCATTACGCTCGTCATCAAAATCACTCGCATCAACCAAACCGTTATTCATTCGTGA
TTGCGCCTGAGCGAGTCGAAATACGCGATCGCTGTTAAAAGGACAATTACAAACAGGAATCGAATGCAAC
CGGCGCAGGAACACGGCCAGCGCATCAACAATATTTTCACCTGAATCAGGATATTCTTCTAATACCTGGA
ATGCTGTTTTCCCGGGGATCGCTGTGGTGAGTAACCATGCATCATCAGGAGTACGGATAAAATGCTTGAT
GGTCGGAAGAGGCATAAATTCCGTCAGCCAGTTTAGTCTGACCATCTCATCTGTAACATCATTGGCAACG
CTACCTTTGCCATGTTTCAGAAACAACTCTGGCGCATCGGGCTTCCCATACAATCGATAGATTGTCGCAC
CTGATTGCCCGACATTATCGCGAGCCCATTTATACCCATATAAATCAGCATCCATGTTGGAATTTAATCG
CGGCCTAGAGCAAGACGTTTCCCGTTGAATATGGCTCATACTCTTCCTTTTTCAATATTATTGAAGCATT
TATCAGGGTTATTGTCTCATGAGCGGATACATATTTGAATGTATTTAGAAAAATAAACAAATAGGGGTTC
CGCGCACATTTCCCCGAAAAGT
Features (pLannotate 1.2.2; 5 found; start..end, strand, type, name):
     74..94      -  CDS            lacZα (fragment): LacZα fragment of β-galactosidase; lacZ fragment
    125..1243    +  CDS            vioD: VIOD_CHRVO - Experimental evidence at protein level: Swiss-Prot protein existence level 1. Catalyzes the oxygenation of the 6-position of protodeoxyviolaceinate to form proviolacein. From Chromobacterium violaceum (strain ATCC 12472 / DSM 30191 / JCM 1249 / NBRC 12614 / NCIMB 9131 / NCTC 9757).
   1475..2063    -  rep_origin     ori: high-copy-number ColE1/pMB1/pBR322/pUC origin of replication
   2234..3049    -  CDS            KanR: aminoglycoside phosphotransferase; aph(3')-Ia; confers resistance to kanamycin in bacteria or G418 (Geneticin®) in eukaryotes
   3050..3154    -  promoter       AmpR promoter: bla
