[The description below was written by a language model from this plasmid's Addgene catalogue record and pLannotate feature annotations shown in this document.]
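Description:
pKMV-VioD is a small (about 3.2 kb) bacterial cloning plasmid, catalogued as a synthetic biology vector, that stores a synthesized copy of the vioD open reading frame in the pKMV backbone. It is maintained in E. coli at high copy number through a ColE1/pUC-type origin of replication and is selected with kanamycin. The aph(3')-Ia aminoglycoside phosphotransferase gene that provides this resistance lies directly downstream of the bla (AmpR) promoter, in an arrangement consistent with that promoter driving it. A very short remnant of lacZα sits just upstream of the insert, on the opposite strand. This, together with the M13 forward and reverse sequencing primers listed for the plasmid, suggests the insert occupies a lacZα-type cloning region.

The insert is roughly 1.1 kb, is recorded as synthetic, and matches the VioD protein of Chromobacterium violaceum. VioD is an enzyme of the violacein pigment pathway that oxygenates protodeoxyviolaceinate to give proviolacein. The feature table shows no promoter or terminator flanking vioD and no yeast origin or marker, so the plasmid appears to be a storage or part-donor construct rather than an expression vector. The cloning method is not recorded.

The plasmid comes from work on standardized biological parts for metabolic engineering in Saccharomyces cerevisiae. In that setting, vioD would presumably serve as a coding-sequence part to be joined with yeast regulatory parts when rebuilding the violacein pathway. However, the record does not describe the flanking assembly sites or the downstream assembly scheme.
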