Addgene plasmid #65350: pKMV-VioD
Purpose: systhesis of vioD gene in the violacein pathway
Depositing lab: Junbiao Dai. Depositing organization: Tsinghua University. Publication: YeastFab: the design and construction of standard biological parts for metabolic engineering in Saccharomyces cerevisiae. Guo Y, Dong J, Zhou T, Auxillos J, Li T, Zhang W, Wang L, Shen Y, Luo Y, Zheng Y, Lin J, Chen GQ, Wu Q, Cai Y, Dai J. Nucleic Acids Res. 2015 May 8. pii: gkv464. 10.1093/nar/gkv464 PubMed 25956650.
Backbone
  Vector backbone: pKMV
  Vector type: Synthetic Biology
Growth in bacteria
  Bacterial resistance: Kanamycin, 50 μg/mL
  Growth temperature: 37°C
  Growth strain: DH5alpha
  Copy number: High Copy
Gene/Insert
  Gene/Insert name: vioD
  Species: Synthetic
  Insert size (bp): 1120
  Cloning method: Unknown
  Sequencing primers: 5′ M13-F20; 3′ M13 Reverse
Terms and licenses: Academic/Nonprofit Terms; Industry Terms: Not Available to Industry
How to cite: pKMV-VioD was a gift from Junbiao Dai (Addgene plasmid # 65350 ; http://n2t.net/addgene:65350 ; RRID:Addgene_65350)
