>Addgene plasmid #65350 | pKMV-VioD | addgene partial sequence | sequence record 137918 | M13-F20 5'-TGTAAAACGACGGCCAGT-3'
ATCTTGGTTATCGGTGCTGGTCCAGCTGGTTTGGTTTTCGCTTCTCAATTGAAGCAAGCTAGACCATTGT
GGGCTATCGACATCGTTGAAAAGAACGACGAACAAGAAGTTTTGGGTTGGGGTGTTGTTTTGCCAGGTAG
ACCAGGTCAACACCCAGCTAACCCATTGTCTTACTTGGACGCTCCAGAAAGATTGAACCCACAATTCTTG
GAAGACTTCAAGTTGGTTCACCACAACGAACCATCTTTGATGTCTACCGGTGTTTTGTTGTGTGGTGTTG
AAAGAAGAGGTTTGGTTCACGCTTTGAGAGACAAGTGTCGATCTCAAGGTATCGCTATCAGATTCGAATC
TCCATTGTTGGAACACGGTGAATTGCCATTGGCTGACTACGACTTGGTTGTTTTGGCTAACGGTGTTAAC
CACAAGACCGCTCACTTCACCGAGGCTTTGGTTCCACAAGTTGACTACGGTAGAAACAAGTACATCTGGT
ACGGAACCTCTCAATTGTTCGACCAAATGAACTTGGTTTTCAGAACCCACGGTAAGGACATCTTCATCGC
TCACGCTTACAAGTACTCTGACACCATGTCTACCTTCATCGTTGAATGTTCTGAAGAAACCTACGCTAGA
GCTAGATTGGGTGAAATGTCTGAAGAGGCTTCTGCTGAATACGTTGCTAAGGTTTTCCAAGCTGAATTGG
GTGGTCACGGTTTGGTTTCTCAACCAGGTTTGGGTTGGAGAAACTTCATGACCTTGTCTCACGACAGATG
TCACGACGGTAAGTTGGTT
