>Addgene plasmid #65350 | pKMV-VioD | addgene partial sequence | sequence record 137955 | M13-Rev 5'-CAGGAAACAGCTATGACC-3'
AGTTTTGAGCCAAAGCCTCTGGCATTGGTGGCAAAGACTTTCTTCTAGCGTCGAAAGATTGAACGAACTC
AGCAGAAGACAAGTGCATTCTTTCTTCAACGGTTTCGAACCAAACTCTACTGTTGTCAGCGTGACCTCTG
AACAATTGAACCAATGGCAAAGCTCTTTCTTCGAATCTCTTCAAAGCAGCTGGAACACCGTCTTCGGTAC
ACAAAGCCTTAACCAACAATTGAGCAACAACAACAGCCATTGTGGTTCCGTGACCGATAGAGAAGTGACC
AGATTGCAAAGCGTCACCCAACAAAACCAACTTACCGTCGTGACATCTGTCGTGAGACAAGGTCATGAAG
TTTCTCCAACCCAAACCTGGTTGAGAAACCAAACCGTGACCACCCAATTCAGCTTGGAAAACCTTAGCAA
CGTATTCAGCAGAAGCCTCTTCAGACATTTCACCCAATCTAGCTCTAGCGTAGGTTTCTTCAGAACATTC
AACGATGAAGGTAGACATGGTGTCAGAGTACTTGTAAGCGTGAGCGATGAAGATGTCCTTACCGTGGGTT
CTGAAAACCAAGTTCATTTGGTCGAACAATTGAGAGGTTCCGTACCAGATGTACTTGTTTCTACCGTAGT
CAACTTGTGGAACCAAAGCCTCGGTGAAGTGAGCGGTCTTGTGGTTAACACCGTTAGCCAAAACAACCAA
GTCGTAGTCAGCCAATGGCAATTCACCGTGTTCCAACAATGGAGATTCGAATCTGATAGCGATACCTTGA
GATCGACACTTGTCTCTCAA
